Features (pLannotate 1.2.2; 12 found; start..end, strand, type, name):
    717..809     +  CDS            lacI (fragment): lac repressor; lacI; The lac repressor binds to the lac operator to inhibit transcription in E. coli. This inhibition can be relieved by adding lactose or isopropyl-β-D-thiogalactopyranoside (IPTG).
    864..891     -  terminator     rrnB T2 terminator: transcription terminator T2 from the E. coli rrnB gene
   1023..1066    +  terminator     rrnB T1 terminator: Escherichia coli rrnB; transcription terminator T1 from the E. coli rrnB gene
   1113..1149    -  CDS            lacZα (fragment): LacZα fragment of β-galactosidase; lacZ fragment
   1165..1261    +  protein_bind   attL1: mutant version of attL; recombination site for the Gateway® LR reaction LR Clonase™
   1294..1422    +  CDS            NS7B_SARS: Experimental evidence at protein level: Swiss-Prot protein existence level 1. From Severe acute respiratory syndrome coronavirus (SARS-CoV).
   1454..1552    -  protein_bind   attL2: mutant version of attL; recombination site for the Gateway® LR reaction LR Clonase™
   1570..1588    -  promoter       T7 promoter: promoter for bacteriophage T7 RNA polymerase
   1778..1801    +  promoter       Pc promoter (fragment): intI1 (promoter lies within the coding sequence); class 1 integron promoter
   1977..2033    +  CDS            GmR (fragment): gentamycin acetyltransferase; aacC1; confers resistance to gentamycin
   2040..2831    +  CDS            SmR: aminoglycoside adenylyltransferase (Murphy, 1985); aadA; confers resistance to spectinomycin and streptomycin
   2924..534     +  rep_origin     ori (across the origin): high-copy-number ColE1/pMB1/pBR322/pUC origin of replication
>Addgene plasmid | pEntry_SARS-CoV-1-ORF7b | analyzer sequence | sequence record 327277
CTACCAGCGGTGGTTTGTTTGCCGGATCAAGAGCTACCAACTCTTTTTCCGAAGGTAACTGGCTTCAGCA
GAGCGCAGATACCAAATACTGTCCTTCTAGTGTAGCCGTAGTTAGGCCACCACTTCAAGAACTCTGTAGC
ACCGCCTACATACCTCGCTCTGCTAATCCTGTTACCAGTGGCTGCTGCCAGTGGCGATAAGTCGTGTCTT
ACCGGGTTGGACTCAAGACGATAGTTACCGGATAAGGCGCAGCGGTCGGGCTGAACGGGGGGTTCGTGCA
CACAGCCCAGCTTGGAGCGAACGACCTACACCGAACTGAGATACCTACAGCGTGAGCATTGAGAAAGCGC
CACGCTTCCCGAAGGGAGAAAGGCGGACAGGTATCCGGTAAGCGGCAGGGTCGGAACAGGAGAGCGCACG
AGGGAGCTTCCAGGGGGAAACGCCTGGTATCTTTATAGTCCTGTCGGGTTTCGCCACCTCTGACTTGAGC
GTCGATTTTTGTGATGCTCGTCAGGGGGGCGGAGCCTATGGAAAAACGCCAGCAACGCGGCCTTTTTACG
GTTCCTGGCCTTTTGCTGGCCTTTTGCTCACATGTTCTTTCCTGCGTTATCCCCTGATTCTGTGGATAAC
CGTATTACCGCCTTTGAGTGAGCTGATACCGCTCGCCGCAGCCGAACGACCGAGCGCAGCGAGTCAGTGA
GCGAGGAAGCGGAAGAGCGCCCAATACGCAAACCGCCTCTCCCCGCGCGTTGGCCGATTCATTAATGCAG
CTGGCACGACAGGTTTCCCGACTGGAAAGCGGGCAGTGAGCGCAACGCAATTAATACGCGTACCGCTAGC
CAGGAAGAGTTTGTAGAAACGCAAAAAGGCCATCCGTCAGGATGGCCTTCTGCTTAGTTTGATGCCTGGC
AGTTTATGGCGGGCGTCCTGCCCGCCACCCTCCGGGCCGTTGCTTCACAACGTTCAAATCCGCTCCCGGC
GGATTTGTCCTACTCAGGAGAGCGTTCACCGACAAACAACAGATAAAACGAAAGGCCCAGTCTTCCGACT
GAGCCTTTCGTTTTATTTGATGCCTGGCAGTTCCCTACTCTCGCGTTAACGCTAGCATGGATGTTTTCCC
AGTCACGACGTTGTAAAACGACGGCCAGTCTTAAGCTCGGGCCCCAAATAATGATTTTATTTTGACTGAT
AGTGACCTGTTCGTTGCAACAAATTGATGAGCAATGCTTTTTTATAATGCCAACTTTGTACAAAAAAGCA
GAAGGGCCGTCAAGGCCAGGATCCATGGGATCCAATGAGCTCACTTTAATTGACTTCTATTTGTGCTTTT
TAGCCTTTCTGCTATTCCTTGTTTTAATAATGCTTATTATATTTTGGTTTTCACTCGAAATCCAGGATCT
AGAAGAACCTTGTACCAAAGTCCTTAATTAAGACGCGATCGCGGCCTCATGGGCCCAGCTTTCTTGTACA
AAGTTGGCATTATAAAAAATAATTGCTCATCAATTTGTTGCAACGAACAGGTCACTATCAGTCAAAATAA
AATCATTATTTGCCATCCAGCTGATATCCCCTATAGTGAGTCGTATTACATGGTCATAGCTGTTTCCTGG
CAGCTCTGGCCCGTGTCTCAAAATCTCTGATGTTACATTGCACAAGATAAAAATATATCATCATGCCTCC
TCTAGACCAGCCAGGACAGAAATGCCTCGACTTCGCTGCTGCCCAAGGTTGCCGGGTGACGCACACCGTG
GAAACGGATGAAGGCACGAACCCAGTGGACATAAGCCTGTTCGGTTCGTAAGCTGTAATGCAAGTAGCGT
ATGCGCTCACGCAACTGGTCCAGAACCTTGACCGAACGCAGCGGTGGTAACGGCGCAGTGGCGGTTTTCA
TGGCTTGTTATGACTGTTTTTTTGGGGTACAGTCTATGCCTCGGGCATCCAAGCAGCAAGCGCGTTACGC
CGTGGGTCGATGTTTGATGTTATGGAGCAGCAACGATGTTACGCAGCAGGGCAGTCGCCCTAAAACAAAG
TTAAACATCATGAGGGAAGCGGTGATCGCCGAAGTATCGACTCAACTATCAGAGGTAGTTGGCGTCATCG
AGCGCCATCTCGAACCGACGTTGCTGGCCGTACATTTGTACGGCTCCGCAGTGGATGGCGGCCTGAAGCC
ACACAGTGATATTGATTTGCTGGTTACGGTGACCGTAAGGCTTGATGAAACAACGCGGCGAGCTTTGATC
AACGACCTTTTGGAAACTTCGGCTTCCCCTGGAGAGAGCGAGATTCTCCGCGCTGTAGAAGTCACCATTG
TTGTGCACGACGACATCATTCCGTGGCGTTATCCAGCTAAGCGCGAACTGCAATTTGGAGAATGGCAGCG
CAATGACATTCTTGCAGGTATCTTCGAGCCAGCCACGATCGACATTGATCTGGCTATCTTGCTGACAAAA
GCAAGAGAACATAGCGTTGCCTTGGTAGGTCCAGCGGCGGAGGAACTCTTTGATCCGGTTCCTGAACAGG
ATCTATTTGAGGCGCTAAATGAAACCTTAACGCTATGGAACTCGCCGCCCGACTGGGCTGGCGATGAGCG
AAATGTAGTGCTTACGTTGTCCCGCATTTGGTACAGCGCAGTAACCGGCAAAATCGCGCCGAAGGATGTC
GCTGCCGACTGGGCAATGGAGCGCCTGCCGGCCCAGTATCAGCCCGTCATACTTGAAGCTAGACAGGCTT
ATCTTGGACAAGAAGAAGATCGCTTGGCCTCGCGCGCAGATCAGTTGGAAGAATTTGTCCACTACGTGAA
AGGCGAGATCACCAAGGTAGTCGGCAAATAACCCTCGAGCCACCCATGACCAAAATCCCTTAACGTGAGT
TACGCGTCGTTCCACTGAGCGTCAGACCCCGTAGAAAAGATCAAAGGATCTTCTTGAGATCCTTTTTTTC
TGCGCGTAATCTGCTGCTTGCAAACAAAAAAACCACCG
